Addgene plasmid #25448: YIPlac204-TC-Sec7-6xDsRed-M1
Depositing lab: Benjamin Glick. Depositing organization: University of Chicago. Publication: Golgi maturation visualized in living yeast. Losev E, Reinke CA, Jellen J, Strongin DE, Bevis BJ, Glick BS. Nature. 2006 Jun 22. 441(7096):1002-6. 10.1038/nature04717 PubMed 16699524.
Backbone
  Vector backbone: YIPlac204
  Backbone size w/o insert (bp): 8300
  Vector type: Yeast Expression
  Selectable markers: TRP1
Growth in bacteria
  Bacterial resistance: Ampicillin, 100 μg/mL
  Growth temperature: 37°C
  Growth strain: DH5alpha
  Copy number: Unknown
Gene/Insert
  Gene/Insert name: Sec7
  Species: S. cerevisiae (budding yeast)
  Insert size (bp): 6000
  Entrez Gene: SEC7 (a.k.a. YDR170C)
  Tag / fusion protein: 6xDsRed.M1 (C terminal on insert)
  Cloning method: Restriction Enzyme; 5′ cloning site SacI (not destroyed); 3′ cloning site BamHI (not destroyed)
  Sequencing primers: 5′ n/a
Terms and licenses: Academic/Nonprofit Terms; Industry Terms: Not Available to Industry
How to cite: YIPlac204-TC-Sec7-6xDsRed-M1 was a gift from Benjamin Glick (Addgene plasmid # 25448 ; http://n2t.net/addgene:25448 ; RRID:Addgene_25448)
