[The description below was written by a language model from this plasmid's Addgene catalogue record and pLannotate feature annotations shown in this document.]
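Description:
YIPlac204-TC-Sec7-6xDsRed-M1 is a yeast integrating plasmid built on the YIPlac204 backbone for expressing a red-fluorescent version of the Saccharomyces cerevisiae Golgi protein Sec7. The feature table shows no yeast replication origin or centromere, consistent with an integrative vector that must recombine into the genome to be maintained. Yeast transformants are selected through the TRP1 marker, which is present with its own promoter. In E. coli the plasmid replicates from a high-copy ColE1/pUC-type origin and is selected with ampicillin via the β-lactamase gene. Remnants of the pUC lineage (lacI fragment, CAP site, lac promoter and operator, MCS fragment, bom and rop fragments) flank the cloning region but play no role in the yeast payload.

The payload is a single long reading frame on the reverse strand. The roughly 6 kb SEC7 coding sequence is followed in tandem by six copies of the monomeric red fluorescent protein DsRed.M1 (the last copy is annotated as DsRed-Monomer), and the cassette ends at the CYC1 transcription terminator. Stacking six fluorophores on the C terminus of Sec7 multiplies the signal per tagged molecule, which helps when imaging small, dim and mobile structures. The feature table does not annotate a yeast promoter upstream of SEC7; the "TC" in the name may refer to a promoter/terminator cassette, but the record does not state what drives expression. The insert was cloned between SacI and BamHI sites.

Sec7 is annotated as functioning in vesicle budding and traffic between Golgi compartments. The associated publication concerns visualising Golgi maturation in living yeast, so this construct serves as a bright red marker for Sec7-containing Golgi cisternae in live-cell fluorescence microscopy.
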