Features (pLannotate 1.2.2; 20 found; start..end, strand, type, name):
      1..93      +  CDS            lacI (fragment): lac repressor; lacI; The lac repressor binds to the lac operator to inhibit transcription in E. coli. This inhibition can be relieved by adding lactose or isopropyl-β-D-thiogalactopyranoside (IPTG).
    106..127     +  protein_bind   CAP binding site: CAP binding activates transcription in the presence of cAMP. E. coli catabolite activator protein
    142..172     +  promoter       lac promoter: promoter for the E. coli lac operon
    176..198     +  protein_bind   lac operator (fragment): The lac repressor binds to the lac operator to inhibit transcription in E. coli. This inhibition can be relieved by adding lactose or isopropyl-β-D-thiogalactopyranoside (IPTG). lac repressor encoded by lacI
    239..486     -  terminator     CYC1 terminator: S. cerevisiae CYC1; transcription terminator for CYC1
    507..1184    -  CDS            DsRed-Monomer: monomeric derivative of DsRed fluorescent protein (Strongin et al., 2007) mammalian codon-optimized
   1200..1874    -  CDS            DsRed.M1: DsRed.M1 is a basic (constitutively fluorescent) red fluorescent protein published in 2007, derived from Discosoma sp..
   1890..2564    -  CDS            DsRed.M1: DsRed.M1 is a basic (constitutively fluorescent) red fluorescent protein published in 2007, derived from Discosoma sp..
   2580..3254    -  CDS            DsRed.M1: DsRed.M1 is a basic (constitutively fluorescent) red fluorescent protein published in 2007, derived from Discosoma sp..
   3270..3944    -  CDS            DsRed.M1: DsRed.M1 is a basic (constitutively fluorescent) red fluorescent protein published in 2007, derived from Discosoma sp..
   3960..4634    -  CDS            DsRed.M1: DsRed.M1 is a basic (constitutively fluorescent) red fluorescent protein published in 2007, derived from Discosoma sp..
   4650..10676   -  CDS            SEC7: SEC7_YEAST - Experimental evidence at protein level: Swiss-Prot protein existence level 1. May play a role in vesicular budding and traffic between compartments of the Golgi apparatus. From Saccharomyces cerevisiae (strain ATCC 204508 / S288c) (Baker's yeast).
  10677..10694   -  misc_feature   MCS (fragment): pUC18/19 multiple cloning site
  11183..11282   -  misc_feature   bom (fragment): basis of mobility region from pBR322
  11384..11419   -  CDS            rop (fragment): Rop protein, which maintains plasmids at low copy number; rop
  11512..12183   -  CDS            TRP1: TRPF_YEAST - Experimental evidence at protein level: Swiss-Prot protein existence level 1. From Saccharomyces cerevisiae (strain ATCC 204508 / S288c) (Baker's yeast).
  12184..12285   -  promoter       TRP1 promoter: S. cerevisiae TRP1
  12373..12477   +  promoter       AmpR promoter: bla
  12478..13338   +  CDS            AmpR: β-lactamase; bla; confers resistance to ampicillin, carbenicillin, and related antibiotics
  13509..14097   +  rep_origin     ori: high-copy-number ColE1/pMB1/pBR322/pUC origin of replication
>Addgene plasmid #25448 | YIPlac204-TC-Sec7-6xDsRed-M1 | depositor full sequence | sequence record 11861 | Author sequence
GCGCCCAATACGCAAACCGCCTCTCCCCGCGCGTTGGCCGATTCATTAATGCAGCTGGCACGACAGGTTT
CCCGACTGGAAAGCGGGCAGTGAGCGCAACGCAATTAATGTGAGTTAGCTCACTCATTAGGCACCCCAGG
CTTTACACTTTATGCTTCCGGCTCGTATGTTGTGTGGAATTGTGAGCGGATAACAATTTCACACAGGAAA
CAGCTATGACCATGATTACGCCAAGCTTGCAAATTAAAGCCTTCGAGCGTCCCAAAACCTTCTCAAGCAA
GGTTTTCAGTATAATGTTACATGCGTACACGCGTCTGTACAGAAAAAAAAGAAAAATTTGAAATATAAAT
AACGTTCTTAATACTAACATAACTATAAAAAAATAAATAGGGACCTAGACTTCAGGTTGTCTAACTCCTT
CCTTTTCGGTTAGAGCGGATGTGGGGGGAGGGCGTGAATGTAAGCGTGACATAACTAATTACATGATGAC
TCTAGAGTCGCGGCCGCTACTGGGAGCCGGAGTGGCGGGCCTCGGCGTGCTCGTACTGCTCCACCACGGT
GTAGTCCTCGTTGTGGTTGGTGATGTCCAGCTTGGAGTCCACGTAGTGGTTGCCGGGCAGCTGCACGGGC
TTCTTGGCCTTGTACACGGTCTTGAAGTCGCAGGTGTAGTGGCCGCCGTCCTTCAGCTTCAGGGCGTGGG
AGATCTCGCCCTTCAGCACGCCGTCCTGGGGGTACAGCTTCTCGGTGGAGGGCTCCCAGCCGGCAGTCTT
CTTCTGCATTACGGGGCCGTCGGCGGGGAAGTTCACGCCCTTGAACTTCACCTTGTAGATGAAGGTGCCG
TCCTGCAGGGAGGAGTCCTGCTGCACCTCCACCACGCCGCCGTCCTCGAAGTTCATGGAGCGCTCCCAGG
TGAAGCCCTCGGGGAAGGACAGCTTCATGTAGTCGGGGATGTCGGCGGGGTGCTTCACGTAGGCCTTGGA
GCCGTACTGGAACTGGGGGGACAGGATGTCCCAGGCGAAGGGCAGGGGGCCGCCCTTGGTCACCTGCAGC
TTGGCGGTCTGGGTGCCCTCGTAGGGCTTGCCCTCGCCCTCGCCCTCGATCTCGAAGTAGTGGCCGTTCA
CGGAGCCCTCCATGCGCACCTTGAACTGCATGAACTCCTTGATGACGTCCTCGGTGTTGTCCATGGTGGC
GACTAGAGACTGGGAGCCGGAGTGGCGGGCCTCGGCGTGCTCGTACTGCTCCACCACGGTGTAGTCCTCG
TTGTGGTTGGTGATGTCCAGCTTGGAGTCCACGTAGTGGTTGCCGGGCAGCTGCACGGGCTTCTTGGCCT
TGTACACGGTCTTGAAGTCGCAGGTGTAGTGGCCGCCGTCCTTCAGCTTCAGGGCGTGGGAGATCTCGCC
CTTCAGCACGCCGTCCTGGGGGTACAGCTTCTCGGTGGAGGGCTCCCAGCCGGCAGTCTTCTTCTGCATT
ACGGGGCCGTCGGCGGGGAAGTTCACGCCCTTGAACTTCACCTTGTAGATGAAGGTGCCGTCCTGCAGGG
AGGAGTCCTGCTGCACCTCCACCACGCCGCCGTCCTCGAAGTTCATGGAGCGCTCCCAGGTGAAGCCCTC
GGGGAAGGACAGCTTCATGTAGTCGGGGATGTCGGCGGGGTGCTTCACGTAGGCCTTGGAGCCGTACTGG
AACTGGGGGGACAGGATGTCCCAGGCGAAGGGCAGGGGGCCGCCCTTGGTCACCTGCAGCTTGGCGGTCT
GGGTGCCCTCGTAGGGCTTGCCCTCGCCCTCGCCCTCGATCTCGAAGTAGTGGCCGTTCACGGAGCCCTC
CATGCGCACCTTGAACTGCATGAACTCCTTGATGACGTCCTCGGTGTTGTCCATGGTGGCGACTAGAGAC
TGGGAGCCGGAGTGGCGGGCCTCGGCGTGCTCGTACTGCTCCACCACGGTGTAGTCCTCGTTGTGGTTGG
TGATGTCCAGCTTGGAGTCCACGTAGTGGTTGCCGGGCAGCTGCACGGGCTTCTTGGCCTTGTACACGGT
CTTGAAGTCGCAGGTGTAGTGGCCGCCGTCCTTCAGCTTCAGGGCGTGGGAGATCTCGCCCTTCAGCACG
CCGTCCTGGGGGTACAGCTTCTCGGTGGAGGGCTCCCAGCCGGCAGTCTTCTTCTGCATTACGGGGCCGT
CGGCGGGGAAGTTCACGCCCTTGAACTTCACCTTGTAGATGAAGGTGCCGTCCTGCAGGGAGGAGTCCTG
CTGCACCTCCACCACGCCGCCGTCCTCGAAGTTCATGGAGCGCTCCCAGGTGAAGCCCTCGGGGAAGGAC
AGCTTCATGTAGTCGGGGATGTCGGCGGGGTGCTTCACGTAGGCCTTGGAGCCGTACTGGAACTGGGGGG
ACAGGATGTCCCAGGCGAAGGGCAGGGGGCCGCCCTTGGTCACCTGCAGCTTGGCGGTCTGGGTGCCCTC
GTAGGGCTTGCCCTCGCCCTCGCCCTCGATCTCGAAGTAGTGGCCGTTCACGGAGCCCTCCATGCGCACC
TTGAACTGCATGAACTCCTTGATGACGTCCTCGGTGTTGTCCATGGTGGCGACTAGAGACTGGGAGCCGG
AGTGGCGGGCCTCGGCGTGCTCGTACTGCTCCACCACGGTGTAGTCCTCGTTGTGGTTGGTGATGTCCAG
CTTGGAGTCCACGTAGTGGTTGCCGGGCAGCTGCACGGGCTTCTTGGCCTTGTACACGGTCTTGAAGTCG
CAGGTGTAGTGGCCGCCGTCCTTCAGCTTCAGGGCGTGGGAGATCTCGCCCTTCAGCACGCCGTCCTGGG
GGTACAGCTTCTCGGTGGAGGGCTCCCAGCCGGCAGTCTTCTTCTGCATTACGGGGCCGTCGGCGGGGAA
GTTCACGCCCTTGAACTTCACCTTGTAGATGAAGGTGCCGTCCTGCAGGGAGGAGTCCTGCTGCACCTCC
ACCACGCCGCCGTCCTCGAAGTTCATGGAGCGCTCCCAGGTGAAGCCCTCGGGGAAGGACAGCTTCATGT
AGTCGGGGATGTCGGCGGGGTGCTTCACGTAGGCCTTGGAGCCGTACTGGAACTGGGGGGACAGGATGTC
CCAGGCGAAGGGCAGGGGGCCGCCCTTGGTCACCTGCAGCTTGGCGGTCTGGGTGCCCTCGTAGGGCTTG
CCCTCGCCCTCGCCCTCGATCTCGAAGTAGTGGCCGTTCACGGAGCCCTCCATGCGCACCTTGAACTGCA
TGAACTCCTTGATGACGTCCTCGGTGTTGTCCATGGTGGCGACTAGAGACTGGGAGCCGGAGTGGCGGGC
CTCGGCGTGCTCGTACTGCTCCACCACGGTGTAGTCCTCGTTGTGGTTGGTGATGTCCAGCTTGGAGTCC
ACGTAGTGGTTGCCGGGCAGCTGCACGGGCTTCTTGGCCTTGTACACGGTCTTGAAGTCGCAGGTGTAGT
GGCCGCCGTCCTTCAGCTTCAGGGCGTGGGAGATCTCGCCCTTCAGCACGCCGTCCTGGGGGTACAGCTT
CTCGGTGGAGGGCTCCCAGCCGGCAGTCTTCTTCTGCATTACGGGGCCGTCGGCGGGGAAGTTCACGCCC
TTGAACTTCACCTTGTAGATGAAGGTGCCGTCCTGCAGGGAGGAGTCCTGCTGCACCTCCACCACGCCGC
CGTCCTCGAAGTTCATGGAGCGCTCCCAGGTGAAGCCCTCGGGGAAGGACAGCTTCATGTAGTCGGGGAT
GTCGGCGGGGTGCTTCACGTAGGCCTTGGAGCCGTACTGGAACTGGGGGGACAGGATGTCCCAGGCGAAG
GGCAGGGGGCCGCCCTTGGTCACCTGCAGCTTGGCGGTCTGGGTGCCCTCGTAGGGCTTGCCCTCGCCCT
CGCCCTCGATCTCGAAGTAGTGGCCGTTCACGGAGCCCTCCATGCGCACCTTGAACTGCATGAACTCCTT
GATGACGTCCTCGGTGTTGTCCATGGTGGCGACTAGAGACTGGGAGCCGGAGTGGCGGGCCTCGGCGTGC
TCGTACTGCTCCACCACGGTGTAGTCCTCGTTGTGGTTGGTGATGTCCAGCTTGGAGTCCACGTAGTGGT
TGCCGGGCAGCTGCACGGGCTTCTTGGCCTTGTACACGGTCTTGAAGTCGCAGGTGTAGTGGCCGCCGTC
CTTCAGCTTCAGGGCGTGGGAGATCTCGCCCTTCAGCACGCCGTCCTGGGGGTACAGCTTCTCGGTGGAG
GGCTCCCAGCCGGCAGTCTTCTTCTGCATTACGGGGCCGTCGGCGGGGAAGTTCACGCCCTTGAACTTCA
CCTTGTAGATGAAGGTGCCGTCCTGCAGGGAGGAGTCCTGCTGCACCTCCACCACGCCGCCGTCCTCGAA
GTTCATGGAGCGCTCCCAGGTGAAGCCCTCGGGGAAGGACAGCTTCATGTAGTCGGGGATGTCGGCGGGG
TGCTTCACGTAGGCCTTGGAGCCGTACTGGAACTGGGGGGACAGGATGTCCCAGGCGAAGGGCAGGGGGC
CGCCCTTGGTCACCTGCAGCTTGGCGGTCTGGGTGCCCTCGTAGGGCTTGCCCTCGCCCTCGCCCTCGAT
CTCGAAGTAGTGGCCGTTCACGGAGCCCTCCATGCGCACCTTGAACTGCATGAACTCCTTGATGACGTCC
TCGGTGTTGTCCATGGTGGCGACTAGTGGATCCGTAGAAAGGTATAATTCACCAACTCTGCTTAGAAATT
GTTTTATAGCATGTCTCAACTCCGTTGGAACGCTCTTATCTAATATTTGAATCACCAGAGCATACATAGC
AGGACAGTATAGTCTAAAGTCTTCATCATCAAATTCGTAGTAACCTTGTAATATTTCAACTATCACTGAA
CGCCAGGCATTGATACTACGTTCCATGGTTCTATCATCCAAAGAAACATAACCCTCTACGACCTGGATGC
AAATGGTGATCAGACGAGTTATTAAATCAGCCTTCTTCTCATCATCGTTCAGATACAACTGAAACATAAT
GTCAAGGAGAACTGCAGCAGCACTCGTTTCTTGTTTCAACAGGTTTGGTATTTTATCAACTACACGAGCC
TCTACTAGTCTTGTTCTTAACCCATAATCTTCATTAAAGTCACGAGAAAATTCGTACGATTTCTCCAACA
ATCTTGTAATTCTAATGGCTTCCTTGTAAGGGATACAGTGGGCAAAATCTTCGTTCTCGAATAATTCGTT
GAGCAGCTCTATCATCAAAAGCTGTAAAACACATTTGACAACAATAGAATTCTTGATGTTTATTCTCCTA
CGTATATCTTCGTTACTTTCGTTTCGTTTCATGTGCTTAGTTTTCTTGGGGATACTTAGACTAGCGGGCT
TTGGATTCAATTCGTCCTTTACCGTCGGAACGGAATTGCCATTATTAAGCTTAGTTTGCCCATTGAGTGT
TTCAACCATGTCACCACCAACGTCTTCGCTGGATTCTTCTTGATGCGCTCTTTCGACCGTCTCACTGATA
TTAGAATCGTTCTCCCTTCTGTCGTTGCTATCATCATCTGAGTGTTGGCTGGTATCATTAGTTGTTTGGT
GATGAGATACAGATGATTTTCTTCCTTGCTGTAACGGATCATAATCGAACAATTCATTAGCAGTGGTTAA
ATCAAACAATTTATCGAATACGTCACCTATTTGATTCCAATGGTACTCATTGAATTTAGATACGTTTTGC
AATATCAATTGTTGCAGGCAGGATCTCCCAATTCTAGCAATAGTGTCATTTTCTTGACAAATACAGGATA
CCAGCAGACCCAAAAATCCATCGAGCATTCTGTTCAACGATTCAAAGTAATGCGTAAAAAGGGCAATCAA
GTTCCTTAAGGCTTGAATTAACGTGGTCGAAAGCCAAACACTTAAATCATCATGACTATTGAATTGGTTG
ACTTCCCAATGTTTGGATAATACACCGAAAATAGGAAATAGTAACTTCTTACAAATCTTTTCCCAGAAAT
CATCATTGAATTTACCACCATATGCCACTAGGGCATCGAACATATAGTTTAATGCACGTGATCTAACTTC
TAAGTCTTCAGCTGTCATGATCGTATCATTGAAGCAGAATAACATAGGGAACCACACATCCTGGAATATG
TCTTTCCCACGAAGTAAAGCATCGTTATGTTTTCTTTCTTCTTCAGTCTTATTTTCATTGTAAAAACAGA
TGTCTGCGACGTTCTGAGTCATCTTTCTTAGAGACTCCAAAGCATGTAGAGATAGCTTTTGGAATCTCTT
ATTTTTGGTGATTTCTCTGAAGACACCAACTAACTCAGAAAAGGCATCTTCTTGAGAGAATACGTTTTCG
AAGTGATTTGTCACAATATCATTGCTAACCAGCAATTGCGTCTTTAATACAATGGATTCAGTGCTTGAGC
GAGCCGTATATTGTAAGGATTCAAGAATAGGCTTCCAGCCAGATTTGATACTTTCCGATTTTGTCAATAT
GAAGTTCCTAAAACACTCAATAATCATTTCTTGAACTTCAGTGTTGCCACTATTTTGAACCGTGTATTCA
AAAGGTTTTAAAAAATCATGTTGAAATTCAAAACCTGATAATTCCTCAATATCTAAAAATCTCATAGACA
ATTGACGCAGGGAATCGATAGCGAAAAATACTACTGCTAAGTTAGAGTTTGTAGCAATCTTGTTGAAAGC
TTTTCCCATAACAGCCCAAAGCGGCGTCCATTCTAGTTTGATACGATCCATATTGTAGTAACATACATCG
ACCATTTTTTGCAAGGAAAACATTCTTGGTGTGGAAGCATTTTCAGATGATTCAATTTCTTCTAAAGATA
CAGCGGTTAAAGCTTTGATAAAATCAACGATAGCATTACCTGATAACTCGGAACTTTTGGTAAATATATT
GTCCATCAAAACGACTAATTCACTGGAGGAAATGAATTTAGAGATTTCGGGTGATAAGGTTTGATTATGG
TGTTTTTCTTGAGCCAATTCTGTGGGAGTTGCCTTCTTGCCCCAAACATCAAAGAAAGATGTATTATTGG
ATCTTGATGATTCGTAAGAAACTCTAGGGTTTGCAACACGAGCTTGTGCAACATCTGGAACCGTATCTCT
GTCGATACCTTTGGATATCAATTGTAGTCTTTCCATTTGAGACACGACCAGCAAAATGTCCTTCCACGAT
CCCTCCAAGTAATTTCCTTCTGATAACGCGACTTCAAGAAGAATTACCATTGCATTGACATTTTTAACTT
TGATTTCTTCAAGGTTTTGAAGGTTACAAAATTGGACTAACGCACCTACAAAGGAGGTTCTAGCATCATT
GATTCTAAAAGTAGAAGCAATTTTAATTGATATTTTCAAGCCTTCTAAACACTTATTGGTTGTGTCAATG
TCATCATAATCCTTAAATGGGGGGGTTAGAGCTGCTAAAAAGGACATCCATAGTGTCTCGAAAATTGATT
TAACATGCTCAACGTGGGAAGCAGCATAATAGACGTCTGGGCCTCCTTTATTTTTGTTTAAATTCTTAAA
GACTAATTCCGTTTTAGATGAAATTTCTTTTGAGACTTGATTATATGCCTCTCTTGTCAAATCACGAGAA
TTAAAGAGTTGAAAGCAGATTGCTGGTTGTTGGACAAGATTGGTATCACCTGAAAGCATTGCCTGATGCT
GTTCAGAAATTAACTTGATTTCATTGTTAGCAATTTCGTTGAACAAACCTTCCAAGAAGTCTCTTGGTAA
ATCTCTTCCGTTGTCAATACCTTCGTTGTTTTCTAAAAACTCTTGTAAAGACATTTTATTTTTGATTTGT
GACGAATGTAAATCAGTATTCAACATGATCAAAGAATACGAAAGCACATATGCAGTATCCGCCTTTGAAA
AGACTCCGGGGTTTTGGTCCACAAATCTTTCCGCAAATTTCAGCATGAATCTGTCAATTTTTTGACCTTC
TCCAGGCAATCTGAAACTTTGTAAAAATGACCTTAATGCGTCAACAATGGACATACCAGTGAAGTCAAAC
TCATCAACAAATGCGTGCATTATAGCGATGTTCTTGTCGTCTCCTTCGCCTAGATAATCCCCAACAGCGG
CCATGTCGAGGCCTTCTGTTTCTAATAACCACTTGGCAATGGAAATTGGAGAATCATCTTTCAAAAATCC
TTTTTTAATAAGTACTGGAATAGCTTTCTTGGGTTTATTGTTGAAAATAGCAATACATTCCGATAAAGCA
GTTTTCCTTAGTTTCAAATTTTCAAATTGTGTGGGGTCGTCTGCGTCAATGTTTTGACTGCTCAATGATC
TGCTTTCTTCGTCTTCATATGTTGGTTTGAAGTCATCATTACTTGTCATAATAGAAGACCTTACGTCGTT
ACTCAAAGATGATCTAGATTCTTGACGAGCTGAAGATGTTGTGTTTAGTAATACCTTATTAGCAGTGTGT
GTGTTTGGATTTAAAGCTTTGTGAGCCCATGAGCTTAAGGAACGCAAAACTGACACAATGCAATTTAGTG
ACACCATTTTGAGAGCAAAATCAAGTGGAAAAAGTAAATTGACTTGACCAACATCAGGACTAGAAGACAA
GTTGGAAGAAGTCAAAAGGGGCAATTGTGAGAAATTGTAGGTGGACAGGGATTTTGATATTTGTTCATCG
TAGTATGATCTTTGAGTCTGAGTAATTTCCACCCTAGTTAAAGCCAATCTTGTCAAATAATCAACAGTTA
TTTCCATTACATTTGGCATTCCAGGGTTACAATCATAATTCAAGTAAAATTCAACTAAAGTTCTTGGGTC
GTTACAAATTCGTTGAATAACACTTAAAAAATATCTCTTTTGTTGGGAGGTGGAAGTGGTTAATTCTGAA
ATGGGGAAGTAGATTTCTGTTAAAAAAACTGGAATTTCCTTCACGAAATCTGCTCTCAAATTAGCAATCA
ATAGCCACATAATTTCTAAAGTAACCTCGAAAACTGGAGCTAGAGGCGAGGCAGCATTCCTTGATAAAAC
AAGACGTAAATATTGTCTAATTGAATCGATAAAGCACACACGCTCCTTTCCTGGTAGAAAAATGTTGTGG
GAAAGGAATACGTCAATATGATCTTTGATAATAGAGTAAATGATGTGAAGAGATAAAAGCTTTGACCTGA
CGGCATGTGACCTCATGTCGAGTTCTGTTTCCAAAGGTTTAGCACATATTTTCGCCATGACTCTAAACAC
TAAGAACGCATCTTTAACAGCTAGATCTTGGTTAGTTATGGCGATAGAATCAGGCTGTTGAGCGTCCATT
AGTCTTTCCTCATCGTCATTCAACTTATCCATATTTTCCAGAGTTAAAGGAGCCGGCGTTTCTGCATTTT
CAGAAGCCTCGGAAAGTTCTATGGCGGATTGTTGTTGATGATTTTTTGTCGATAAGGATACTGCTGAAGA
GGTACTTTGTTTGAGATCGATTTTATCATACACCGAACTAATAATTTGTGTCAAGGTCGCCTGTGCAATA
CCTTGATTGGATGGGTTCAAGCAAAAGAGCAAAACGTTGTAGATTGTTCTGATAGCCTTTAGCAAGGAAG
CACCGTGGCATAAAGAACTTGAATCCTCTTCTAAAATGCAACTAGATAAAGCTCTAACGATTTGTAGTTC
CACACGGTCATCAGTGCCTTCACCTTGAAAACAGTCTGAAATAGTATCAATTGCAGCGTCTATAATTTTT
TGTTTTGGAGGCGGCGTTATTCCATCGGCAGCATCTTGTCGTTGATCATTAGAGGCTAAAGAATCGGGTG
GATTCACTAACAGGGTCTCGTCTAGCGATCTAAAAGAAAACAATTTTGACAGGCAATCTAAAGCCAAACT
TTGAACTTTGGAGGATTTGGTACGACAGCTTGCCCTTAGTGCTTCGAATACTAGTATTGAATCCACGTAA
TGTGGGTTATTCGTGGTTTGCGGATCAAATTCCTTAAATTTTTGTAATGTCCTTTCGATAGCCTTCTGAG
CATTCGAATTCTTTTTAATGTCCTTATCATTTAAAATTGTCTCCAACGTAGTTTTCACTAAAATTATGGT
TGAGTTTGTGTTCGAACCATTTGAAGATAGTGATATGTTCCTCGTATGGGTAGACCTTGGGGCAGTAGAA
TCGTTGGTGGGAACACTATCTTGATGAGCGATACTGGGTTCGCCAGCATTTTCCTCTTCTTCTTCTTCTT
CTTCTTCTTCTTCTTCTTCTTCTGACCCGCTTTCATCACCAGAGGAGCTGTTTGATGTATTTCCATCGCT
TTCATCAGATTCTTCATCTTCTCCAGAGCTACTCTCAGTACTTTCCCCTGAGACTGATTCAGAATCTTCC
CCGTCTTCGGAACTGGTTTCGGAACTACTGCTATCCACGTCCTCATCATCCTCGTCCCCATTGTCTTCAT
CTTCATCTTCATCTTCATCTTCATCTTCATCTCCATCTTCACCTTCATCGTCATGGCGTTTGTCATTTGT
ATCTTCCGTTTCTTCGGGCGTTTTCATTCCGTTGGTAGCGTCGTTACTTGTTTCTTTTGTTTCTGCCGTA
CTGCCAGCGTTTTCTGGCCCTTTGCATTTTTGATCTTCACCATTTGTCTCTTTAGCTTCTTCTTTAATAG
CATTCTGTGGTTTCACAGACGGATTGACTGAAGAAGCAGTCTCTACATTTGAAGATATTTCGCCATCCCC
TTTTTCAGCATTTACTACTGAATTCTGTTCAGACATGGTACCGAGCTCGAATTCTTTTAGTTTATGTATG
TGTTTTTTGTAGTTATAGATTTAAGCAAGAAAAGAATACAAACAAAAAATTGAAAAAGATTGATTTAGAA
TTAAAAAGAAAAATATTTACGTAAGAAGGGAAAATAGTAAATGTTGCAAGTTCACTAAACTCCTAAATTA
TGCTGCCCTTTATATTCCCTGTTACAGCAGCCGAGCCAAAGGTATATAGGCTCCTTTGCATTAGCATGCG
TAACAAACCACCTGTCAGTTTCAACCGAGGTGGTATCCGAGAGAATTGTGTGATTGCTTTAATTAATTTC
GGAGAATCTCACATGCCACTGAAGATTAAAAACTGGATGCCAGAAAAGGGGTGTCCAGGTGTAACATCAA
TAGAGGAAGCTGAAAAGTCTTAGAACGGGTAATCTTCCACCAACCTGATGGGTTCCTAGATATAATCTCG
AAGGGAATAAGTAGGGTGATACCGCAGAAGTGTCTGAATGTATTAAGGTCCGCCTGATGCGGTATTTTCT
CCTTACGCATCTGTGCGGTATTTCACACCGCATATGGTGCACTCTCAGTACAATCTGCTCTGATGCCGCA
TAGTTAAGCCAGCCCCGACACCCGCCAACACCCGCTGACGCGCCCTGACGGGCTTGTCTGCTCCCGGCAT
CCGCTTACAGACAAGCTGTGACCGTCTCCGGGAGCTGCATGTGTCAGAGGTTTTCACCGTCATCACCGAA
ACGCGCGAGACGAAAGGGCGATCTTTTATGCTTGCTTTTCAAAAGGCTTGCAGGCAAGTGCACAAACAAT
ACTTAAATAAATACTACTCAGTAATAACCTATTTCTTAGCATTTTTGACGAAATTTGCTATTTTGTTAGA
GTCTTTTACACCATTTGTCTCCACACCTCCGCTTACATCAACACCAATAACGCCATTTAATCTAAGCGCA
TCACCAACATTTTCTGGCGTCAGTCCACCAGCTAACATAAAATGTAAGCTCTCGGGGCTCTCTTGCCTTC
CAACCCAGTCAGAAATCGAGTTCCAATCCAAAAGTTCACCTGTCCCACCTGCTTCTGAATCAAACAAGGG
AATAAACGAATGAGGTTTCTGTGAAGCTGCACTGAGTAGTATGTTGCAGTCTTTTGGAAATACGAGTCTT
TTAATAACTGGCAAACCGAGGAACTCTTGGTATTCTTGCCACGACTCATCTCCATGCAGTTGGACGATAT
CAATGCCGTAATCATTGACCAGAGCCAAAACATCCTCCTTAGGTTGATTACGAAACACGCCAACCAAGTA
TTTCGGAGTGCCTGAACTATTTTTATATGCTTTTACAAGACTTGAAATTTTCCTTGCAATAACCGGGTCA
ATTGTTCTCTTTCTATTGGGCACACATATAATACCCAGCAAGTCAGCATCGGAATCTAGTGCACATTCTG
CGGCCTCTGTGCTCTGCAAGCCGCAAACTTTCACCAATGGACCAGAACTACCTGTGAAATTAATAACAGA
CATACTCCAAGCTGCCTTTGTGTGCTTAATCACGTATACTCACGTGCTCAATAGTCACCAATGCCCTCCC
TCTTGGCCCTCTCCTTTTCTTTTTTCGACCGAATTGGCCTCGTGATACGCCTATTTTTATAGGTTAATGT
CATGATAATAATGGTTTCTTAGACGTCAGGTGGCACTTTTCGGGGAAATGTGCGCGGAACCCCTATTTGT
TTATTTTTCTAAATACATTCAAATATGTATCCGCTCATGAGACAATAACCCTGATAAATGCTTCAATAAT
ATTGAAAAAGGAAGAGTATGAGTATTCAACATTTCCGTGTCGCCCTTATTCCCTTTTTTGCGGCATTTTG
CCTTCCTGTTTTTGCTCACCCAGAAACGCTGGTGAAAGTAAAAGATGCTGAAGATCAGTTGGGTGCACGA
GTGGGTTACATCGAACTGGATCTCAACAGCGGTAAGATCCTTGAGAGTTTTCGCCCCGAAGAACGTTTTC
CAATGATGAGCACTTTTAAAGTTCTGCTATGTGGCGCGGTATTATCCCGTATTGACGCCGGGCAAGAGCA
ACTCGGTCGCCGCATACACTATTCTCAGAATGACTTGGTTGAGTACTCACCAGTCACAGAAAAGCATCTT
ACGGATGGCATGACAGTAAGAGAATTATGCAGTGCTGCCATAACCATGAGTGATAACACTGCGGCCAACT
TACTTCTGACAACGATCGGAGGACCGAAGGAGCTAACCGCTTTTTTGCACAACATGGGGGATCATGTAAC
TCGCCTTGATCGTTGGGAACCGGAGCTGAATGAAGCCATACCAAACGACGAGCGTGACACCACGATGCCT
GTAGCAATGGCAACAACGTTGCGCAAACTATTAACTGGCGAACTACTTACTCTAGCTTCCCGGCAACAAT
TAATAGACTGGATGGAGGCGGATAAAGTTGCAGGACCACTTCTGCGCTCGGCCCTTCCGGCTGGCTGGTT
TATTGCTGATAAATCTGGAGCCGGTGAGCGTGGGTCTCGCGGTATCATTGCAGCACTGGGGCCAGATGGT
AAGCCCTCCCGTATCGTAGTTATCTACACGACGGGGAGTCAGGCAACTATGGATGAACGAAATAGACAGA
TCGCTGAGATAGGTGCCTCACTGATTAAGCATTGGTAACTGTCAGACCAAGTTTACTCATATATACTTTA
GATTGATTTAAAACTTCATTTTTAATTTAAAAGGATCTAGGTGAAGATCCTTTTTGATAATCTCATGACC
AAAATCCCTTAACGTGAGTTTTCGTTCCACTGAGCGTCAGACCCCGTAGAAAAGATCAAAGGATCTTCTT
GAGATCCTTTTTTTCTGCGCGTAATCTGCTGCTTGCAAACAAAAAAACCACCGCTACCAGCGGTGGTTTG
TTTGCCGGATCAAGAGCTACCAACTCTTTTTCCGAAGGTAACTGGCTTCAGCAGAGCGCAGATACCAAAT
ACTGTCCTTCTAGTGTAGCCGTAGTTAGGCCACCACTTCAAGAACTCTGTAGCACCGCCTACATACCTCG
CTCTGCTAATCCTGTTACCAGTGGCTGCTGCCAGTGGCGATAAGTCGTGTCTTACCGGGTTGGACTCAAG
ACGATAGTTACCGGATAAGGCGCAGCGGTCGGGCTGAACGGGGGGTTCGTGCACACAGCCCAGCTTGGAG
CGAACGACCTACACCGAACTGAGATACCTACAGCGTGAGCTATGAGAAAGCGCCACGCTTCCCGAAGGGA
GAAAGGCGGACAGGTATCCGGTAAGCGGCAGGGTCGGAACAGGAGAGCGCACGAGGGAGCTTCCAGGGGG
AAACGCCTGGTATCTTTATAGTCCTGTCGGGTTTCGCCACCTCTGACTTGAGCGTCGATTTTTGTGATGC
TCGTCAGGGGGGCGGAGCCTATGGAAAAACGCCAGCAACGCGGCCTTTTTACGGTTCCTGGCCTTTTGCT
GGCCTTTTGCTCACATGTTCTTTCCTGCGTTATCCCCTGATTCTGTGGATAACCGTATTACCGCCTTTGA
GTGAGCTGATACCGCTCGCCGCAGCCGAACGACCGAGCGCAGCGAGTCAGTGAGCGAGGAAGCGGAAGA
