>Addgene plasmid #25448 | YIPlac204-TC-Sec7-6xDsRed-M1 | addgene partial sequence | sequence record 31161 | 25448 with ySec7-Fwd (TGCCCACTGTATCCCTTACA)
CGTACGAATTTTCTCGTGACTTTAATGAAGATTATGGGTTAAGAACAAGACTAGTAGAGGCTCGTGTAGT
TGATAAAATACCAAACCTGTTGAAACAAGAAACGAGTGCTGCTGCAGTTCTCCTTGACATTATGTTTCAG
TTGTATCTGAACGATGATGAGAAGAAGGCTGATTTAATAACTCGTCTGATCACCATTTGCATCCAGGTCG
TAGAGGGTTATGTTTCTTTGGATGATAGAACCATGGAACGTAGTATCAATGCCTGGCGTTCAGTGATAGT
TGAAATATTACAAGGTTACTACGAATTTGATGATGAAGACTTTAGACTATACTGTCCTGCTATGTATGCT
CTGGTGATTCAAATATTAGATAAGAGCGTTCCAACGGAGTTGAGACATGCTATAAAACAATTTCTAAGCA
GAGTTGGTGAATTATACCTTTCTACGGATCCACTAGTCGCCACCATGGACAACACCGAGGACGTCATCAA
GGAGTTCATGCAGTTCAAGGTGCGCATGGAGGGCTCCGTGAACGGCCACTACTTCGAGATCGAGGGCGAG
GGCGAGGGCAAGCCCTACGAGGGCACCCAGACCGCCAAGCTGCAGGTGACCAAGGGCGGCCCCCTGCCCT
TCGCCTGGGACATCCTGTCCCCCCAGTTCCAGTACGGCTCCAAGGCCTACGTGAAGCACCCCGCCGACAT
CCCCGACTACATGAAGCTGTCCTTCCCCGAGGGCTTCACCTGGGAGCGCTCCATGAACTTCGAGGACGGC
GGCGTGGTGGAGGTGCAGCAGGACTCCTCCCTGCAGGACGGCACCTTCATCTACAAGGTGAAGTTCAAGG
GCGTGACTCCC
