>Addgene plasmid #25448 | YIPlac204-TC-Sec7-6xDsRed-M1 | addgene partial sequence | sequence record 31162 | 25448 with lac promoter (CACTTTATGCTTCCGGCTCG)
AATTTCACACAGGAACAGCTATGACCATGATTACGCCAAGCTTGCAAATTAAAGCCTTCGAGCGTCCCAA
AACCTTCTCAAGCAAGGTTTTCAGTATAATGTTACATGCGTACACGCGTCTGTACAGAAAAAAAAGAAAA
ATTTGAAATATAAATAACGTTCTTAATACTAACATAACTATAAAAAAATAAATAGGGACCTAGACTTCAG
GTTGTCTAACTCCTTCCTTTTCGGTTAGAGCGGATGTGGGGGGAGGGCGTGAATGTAAGCGTGACATAAC
TAATTACATGATGACTCTAGAGTCGCGGCCGCTACTGGGAGCCGGAGTGGCGGGCCTCGGCGTGCTCGTA
CTGCTCCACCACGGTGTAGTCCTCGTTGTGGTTGGTGATGTCCAGCTTGGAGTCCACGTAGTGGTTGCCG
GGCAGCTGCACGGGCTTCTTGGCCTTGTACACGGTCTTGAAGTCGCAGGTGTAGTGGCCGCCGTCCTTCA
GCTTCAGGGCGTGGGAGATCTCGCCCTTCAGCACGCCGTCCTGGGGGTACAGCTTCTCGGTGGAGGGCTC
CCAGCCGGCAGTCTTCTTCTGCATTACGGGGCCGTCGGCGGGGAAGTTCACGCCCTTGAACTTCACCTTG
TAGATGAAGGTGCCGTCCTGCAGGGAGGAGTCCTGCTGCACCTCCACCACGCCGCCGTCCTCGAAGTTCA
TGGAGCGCTCCCAGGTGAAGCCCTCGGGGAAGGACAGCTTCATGTAGTCGGGGATGTCGGCGGGGTGCTT
CACGTAGGCCTTGGAGCCGTACTGGAACTGGGGGGACAGGATGTCCCAGCGAAGGGCAGGGGGCCGCCCT
TGGTCACCTGCAGCTTGGCGGTCTGGGTGCCCTCGTAGGGCTTG
